>Addgene plasmid #230097 | AiP11456 - pAAV-AiE0077h-minBG-SYFP2-WPRE3-BGHpA (Alias: CN1456) | addgene full sequence | sequence record 461838 | Addgene NGS Result
CCTGCAGGCAGCTGCGCGCTCGCTCGCTCACTGAGGCCGCCCGGGCGTCGGGCGACCTTTGGTCGCCCGG
CCTCAGTGAGCGAGCGAGCGCGCAGAGAGGGAGTGGCCAACTCCATCACTAGGGGTTCCTGCGGCCGCAC
GCGTCAGAGATGGAGGGGTCAGAGACACAGAGGATGACAGAGACCCAGAGAGAGGGAGACAGAGACCCAG
AGAGAGGGGGAGAGAGACCTAGAAATAGGGGGACAGAGACCCAGAGAGGGAAGAGATGGAAACCTAGAGA
AGGAAGCAGACAGAGTCCCAAAGAGAGGCGGGGACAGAAACCCAGGAGATAGAACATAGATGCAGAGAGA
TGAGAACAGAGATCCAGAATGCAAGAGAAAGATGGAGAGCCTGGGAGACGGAGGATAGACAGGCTGGGGA
CGTGATTTGTGAGGTGCAGCCCCTCTCTGAGGTGGGTAGGCAGCCAGGGGATCGGGCTGGATCCCAGGAA
GGGGCTGGAACAGATGGAGGCGAGGGAGACTGGGACGGGGGAGGAAGGAACAGCCAGACGGTCCAGGGGG
AGGGAGGTGGAAGAGCTGTGAGAACACAGCAACCCCTCCCCATCCTAGAACTTAAGGAGGTGGGGAGGGG
CAGTTAAGAAACAGGGGTGGGAGAAGCCAGGGAGTGGACAGAACCCAGAAGGAGTAGGAATGAGACCCCA
AGAGGAAGAAGACAGAGAGCCAGAGATAGGGGGGATTGAAGCCACTAGGACGAATAGTACAGGATGGCAG
TAACTCCCCCCACCCATCAGAACCCATCACCCAAAGAGATTAGACTGGAGCTCGGGCTGGGCATAAAAGT
CAGGGCAGAGCCATCTATTGCTTACATTTGCTTCTGGGATCCAGATCTTTCGAAGCTAGCGCTACCGGTC
GCCACCATGGTGAGCAAGGGCGAGGAGCTGTTCACCGGGGTGGTGCCCATCCTGGTCGAGCTGGACGGCG
ACGTAAACGGCCACAAGTTCAGCGTGTCCGGCGAGGGCGAGGGCGATGCCACCTACGGCAAGCTGACCCT
GAAGCTGATCTGCACCACCGGCAAGCTGCCCGTGCCCTGGCCCACCCTCGTGACCACCCTGGGCTACGGC
GTGCAGTGCTTCGCCCGCTACCCCGACCACATGAAGCAGCACGACTTCTTCAAGTCCGCCATGCCCGAAG
GCTACGTCCAGGAGCGCACCATCTTCTTCAAGGACGACGGCAACTACAAGACCCGCGCCGAGGTGAAGTT
CGAGGGCGACACCCTGGTGAACCGCATCGAGCTGAAGGGCATCGACTTCAAGGAGGACGGCAACATCCTG
GGGCACAAGCTGGAGTACAACTACAACAGCCACAACGTCTATATCACCGCCGACAAGCAGAAGAACGGCA
TCAAGGCCAACTTCAAGATCCGCCACAACATCGAGGACGGCGGCGTGCAGCTCGCCGACCACTACCAGCA
GAACACCCCCATCGGCGACGGCCCCGTGCTGCTGCCCGACAACCACTACCTGAGCTACCAGTCCAAGCTG
AGCAAAGACCCCAACGAGAAGCGCGATCACATGGTCCTGCTGGAGTTCGTGACCGCCGCCGGGATCACTC
TCGGCATGGACGAGCTGTACAAGTAAGTCGACGGCGCGCCGCGGCCGCGAATTCGATATCATAATCAACC
TCTGGATTACAAAATTTGTGAAAGATTGACTGGTATTCTTAACTATGTTGCTCCTTTTACGCTATGTGGA
TACGCTGCTTTAATGCCTTTGTATCATGCTATTGCTTCCCGTATGGCTTTCATTTTCTCCTCCTTGTATA
AATCCTGGTTAGTTCTTGCCACGGCGGAACTCATCGCCGCCTGCCTTGCCCGCTGCTGGACAGGGGCTCG
GCTGTTGGGCACTGACAATTCCGTGGCTCGAGAGATCTTCGACTGTGCCTTCTAGTTGCCAGCCATCTGT
TGTTTGCCCCTCCCCCGTGCCTTCCTTGACCCTGGAAGGTGCCACTCCCACTGTCCTTTCCTAATAAAAT
GAGGAAATTGCATCGCATTGTCTGAGTAGGTGTCATTCTATTCTGGGGGGTGGGGTGGGGCAGGACAGCA
AGGGGGAGGATTGGGAAGACAATAGCAGGCATGAGATCTCACGTGCGGACCGAGCGGCCGCAGGAACCCC
TAGTGATGGAGTTGGCCACTCCCTCTCTGCGCGCTCGCTCGCTCACTGAGGCCGGGCGACCAAAGGTCGC
CCGACGCCCGGGCTTTGCCCGGGCGGCCTCAGTGAGCGAGCGAGCGCGCAGCTGCCTGCAGGGGCGCCTG
ATGCGGTATTTTCTCCTTACGCATCTGTGCGGTATTTCACACCGCATA
[95 nt withheld, positions 2359-2453]
T
[46 nt withheld, positions 2455-2500]
C
[141 nt withheld, positions 2502-2642]
CCTTTGACGTTGGAGTCCACGTTCTTT
[37 nt withheld, positions 2670-2706]
ACTCTATCTCGGGCTATTCTTTTGATTTATAAGGGATTTTGCCGATTTCGGTCTATTGGTTAAAAAATGA
GCTGATTTAACAAAAATTTAACGCGAATTTTAACAAAATATTAACGTTTACAATTTTATGGTGCACTCTC
AGTACAATCTGCTCTGATGCCGCATAGTTAAGCCAGCCCCGACACCCGCCAACACCCGCTGACGCGCCCT
GACGGGCTTGTCTGCTCCCGGCATCCGCTTACAGACAAGCTGTGACCGTCTCCGGGAGCTGCATGTGTCA
GAGGTTTTCACCGTCATCACCGAAACGCGCGAGACGAAAGGGCCTCGTGATACGCCTATTTTTATAGGTT
AATGTCATGATAATAATGGTTTCTTAGACGTCAGGTGGCACTTTTCGGGGAAATGTGCGCGGAACCCCTA
TTTGTTTATTTTTCTAAATACATTCAAATATGTATCCGCTCATGAGACAATAACCCTGATAAATGCTTCA
ATAATATTGAAAAAGGAAGAGTATGAGTATTCAACATTTCCGTGTCGCCCTTATTCCCTTTTTTGCGGCA
TTTTGCCTTCCTGTTTTTGCTCACCCAGAAACGCTGGTGAAAGTAAAAGATGCTGAAGATCAGTTGGGTG
CACGAGTGGGTTACATCGAACTGGATCTCAACAGCGGTAAGATCCTTGAGAGTTTTCGCCCCGAAGAACG
TTTTCCAATGATGAGCACTTTTAAAGTTCTGCTATGTGGCGCGGTATTATCCCGTATTGACGCCGGGCAA
GAGCAACTCGGTCGCCGCATACACTATTCTCAGAATGACTTGGTTGAGTACTCACCAGTCACAGAAAAGC
ATCTTACGGATGGCATGACAGTAAGAGAATTATGCAGTGCTGCCATAACCATGAGTGATAACACTGCGGC
CAACTTACTTCTGACAACGATCGGAGGACCGAAGGAGCTAACCGCTTTTTTGCACAACATGGGGGATCAT
GTAACTCGCCTTGATCGTTGGGAACCGGAGCTGAATGAAGCCATACCAAACGACGAGCGTGACACCACGA
TGCCTGTAGCAATGGCAACAACGTTGCGCAAACTATTAACTGGCGAACTACTTACTCTAGCTTCCCGGCA
ACAATTAATAGACTGGATGGAGGCGGATAAAGTTGCAGGACCACTTCTGCGCTCGGCCCTTCCGGCTGGC
TGGTTTATTGCTGATAAATCTGGAGCCGGTGAGCGTGGGTCTCGCGGTATCATTGCAGCACTGGGGCCAG
ATGGTAAGCCCTCCCGTATCGTAGTTATCTACACGACGGGGAGTCAGGCAACTATGGATGAACGAAATAG
ACAGATCGCTGAGATAGGTGCCTCACTGATTAAGCATTGGTAACTGTCAGACCAAGTTTACTCATATATA
CTTTAGATTGATTTAAAACTTCATTTTTAATTTAAAAGGATCTAGGTGAAGATCCTTTTTGATAATCTCA
TGACCAAAATCCCTTAACGTGAGTTTTCGTTCCACTGAGCGTCAGACCCCGTAGAAAAGATCAAAGGATC
TTCTTGAGATCCTTTTTTTCTGCGCGTAATCTGCTGCTTGCAAACAAAAAAACCACCGCTACCAGCGGTG
GTTTGTTTGCCGGATCAAGAGCTACCAACTCTTTTTCCGAAGGTAACTGGCTTCAGCAGAGCGCAGATAC
CAAATACTGTTCTTCTAGTGTAGCCGTAGTTAGGCCACCACTTCAAGAACTCTGTAGCACCGCCTACATA
CCTCGCTCTGCTAATCCTGTTACCAGTGGCTGCTGCCAGTGGCGATAAGTCGTGTCTTACCGGGTTGGAC
TCAAGACGATAGTTACCGGATAAGGCGCAGCGGTCGGGCTGAACGGGGGGTTCGTGCACACAGCCCAGCT
TGGAGCGAACGACCTACACCGAACTGAGATACCTACAGCGTGAGCTATGAGAAAGCGCCACGCTTCCCGA
AGGGAGAAAGGCGGACAGGTATCCGGTAAGCGGCAGGGTCGGAACAGGAGAGCGCACGAGGGAGCTTCCA
GGGGGAAACGCCTGGTATCTTTATAGTCCTGTCGGGTTTCGCCACCTCTGACTTGAGCGTCGATTTTTGT
GATGCTCGTCAGGGGGGCGGAGCCTATGGAAAAACGCCAGCAACGCGGCCTTTTTACGGTTCCTGGCCTT
TTGCTGGCCTTTTGCTCACATGT
Features (pLannotate 1.2.2; 14 found; start..end, strand, type, name):
     12..39      +  repeat_region  AAV2 ITR (fragment): inverted terminal repeat of adeno-associated virus serotype 2 inverted
     68..95      +  repeat_region  AAV2 ITR (fragment): inverted terminal repeat of adeno-associated virus serotype 2 inverted
    917..1633    +  CDS            SYFP2: SYFP2 is a basic (constitutively fluorescent) yellow fluorescent protein published in 2006, derived from Aequorea victoria. It is reported to be a very rapidly-maturing monomer with moderate acid sensitivity.
   1673..1830    +  misc_feature   WPRE (fragment): woodchuck hepatitis virus posttranscriptional regulatory element
   1836..1916    +  misc_feature   WPRE (fragment): woodchuck hepatitis virus posttranscriptional regulatory element
   1933..2044    +  polyA_signal   bGH poly(A) signal: bovine growth hormone polyadenylation signal
   2162..2302    +  repeat_region  AAV2 ITR: inverted terminal repeat of adeno-associated virus serotype 2 inverted
   2307..2358    -  misc_feature   bom (fragment): basis of mobility region from pBR322
   2377..2832    +  rep_origin     f1 ori (sequence partly withheld): f1 bacteriophage origin of replication; arrow indicates direction of (+) strand synthesis
   2833..2882    -  misc_feature   bom (fragment): basis of mobility region from pBR322
   2984..3019    -  CDS            rop (fragment): Rop protein, which maintains plasmids at low copy number; rop
   3114..3218    +  promoter       AmpR promoter: bla
   3219..4079    +  CDS            AmpR: β-lactamase; bla; confers resistance to ampicillin, carbenicillin, and related antibiotics
   4250..4838    +  rep_origin     ori: high-copy-number ColE1/pMB1/pBR322/pUC origin of replication
