[The description below was written by a language model from this plasmid's Addgene catalogue record and pLannotate feature annotations shown in this document.]
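Description:
AiP11456 - pAAV-AiE0077h-minBG-SYFP2-WPRE3-BGHpA (alias CN1456) is an AAV transfer plasmid of about 4.9 kb built on a pAAV2 backbone, intended for packaging into recombinant adeno-associated virus and delivery to brain tissue. In bacteria it replicates from a high-copy ColE1/pUC-type origin and is selected with ampicillin through the bla gene and its own promoter. An f1 phage origin and short remnants of pBR322 bom and rop sequences are also present in the backbone. The annotation finds one complete AAV2 inverted terminal repeat downstream of the cassette and only two short ITR fragments at the upstream end. This may reflect how difficult these repeats are to sequence and annotate, although the record does not establish the cause.

Between the ITRs lies a compact enhancer-reporter cassette. The AiE0077h enhancer is placed upstream of minBG, a minimal beta-globin promoter expected to give little expression by itself, so that transcription depends on the activity of the enhancer in particular cell types. Neither of these two elements is picked up in the automated feature table, but they presumably occupy the unannotated region preceding the reporter. The reporter is SYFP2, a fast-maturing monomeric yellow fluorescent protein derived from Aequorea victoria. It is followed by WPRE3, a shortened woodchuck hepatitis virus posttranscriptional regulatory element (annotated as two WPRE fragments) that boosts transcript expression while saving packaging space, and by the bovine growth hormone polyadenylation signal.

The construct belongs to a collection of enhancer AAVs developed for genetic access to cortical cell types, and serves to label specific brain cell populations with fluorescence. The record does not state which population AiE0077h targets.
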