Addgene plasmid #230097: AiP11456 - pAAV-AiE0077h-minBG-SYFP2-WPRE3-BGHpA (Alias: CN1456)
Purpose: AiE0077h is an enhancer sequence, designed to drive AAV-mediated transgene expression in specific populations of brain cells
Depositing lab: Allen Institute for Brain Science & Boaz Levi. Depositing organization: Allen Institute. Publication: A suite of enhancer AAVs and transgenic mouse lines for genetic access to cortical cell types. Ben-Simon Y, Hooper M, Narayan S, Daigle TL, Dwivedi D, Way SW, Oster A, Stafford DA, Mich JK, Taormina MJ, Martinez RA, Opitz-Araya X, Roth JR, Alexander JR, Allen S, Amster A, Arbuckle J, Ayala A, Baker PM, Bakken TE, Barcelli T, Barta S, Bendrick J, Bertagnolli D, Bielstein C, Bishwakarma P, Bowlus J, Boyer G, Brouner K, Casian B, Casper T, Chakka AB, Chakrabarty R, Chance RK, Chavan S, Clark M, Colbert K, Collman F, Daniel S, Departee M, DiValentin P, Donadio N, Dotson N, Egdorf T, Fliss T, Gabitto M, Garcia J, Gary A, Gasperini M, Gloe J, Goldy J, Gore BB, Graybuck L, Greisman N, Haeseleer F, Halterman C, Haradon Z, Hastings SD, Helback O, Ho W, Hockemeyer D, Huang C, Huff S, Hunker A, Johansen N, Jones D, Juneau Z, Kalmbach B, Kannan M, Khem S, Kussick E, Kutsal R, Larsen R, Lee C, Lee AY, Leibly M, Lenz GH, Li S, Liang E, Lusk N, Madigan Z, Malloy J, Malone J, McCue R, Melchor J, Mollenkopf T, Moosman S, Morin E, Newman D, Ng L, Ngo K, Omstead V, Otto S, Oyama A, Pena N, Pham T, Phillips E, Pom CA, Potekhina L, Ransford S, Ray PL, Rette D, Reynoldson C, Rimorin C, Rocha D, Ruiz A, Sanchez REA, Sawyer L, Sedeno-Cortes A, Sevigny JP, Shapovalova N, Shepard N, Shulga L, Sigler AR, Siverts L, Soliman S, Somasundaram S, Staats B, Stewart K, Szelenyi E, Tieu M, Trader C, Tran A, van Velthoven CTJ, Walker M, Wang Y, Weed N, Wirthlin M, Wood T, Wynalda B, Yao Z, Zhou T, Ariza J, Dee N, Reding M, Ronellenfitch K, Mufti S, Sunkin SM, Smith KA, Esposito L, Waters J, Thyagarajan B, Yao S, Lein ES, Zeng H, Levi BP, Ngai J, Ting JT, Tasic B. Cell. 2025 May 16:S0092-8674(25)00513-6. doi: 10.1016/j.cell.2025.05.002. PubMed 40403729.
Backbone
  Vector backbone: pAAV2
  Vector type: AAV
Growth in bacteria
  Bacterial resistance: Ampicillin, 100 μg/mL
  Growth temperature: 37°C
  Growth strain: NEB Stable
  Copy number: High Copy
Gene/Insert
  Gene/Insert name: SYFP2
  Species: Synthetic
  Promoter: minBG
  Cloning method: Gibson Cloning
Terms and licenses: Academic/Nonprofit Terms; Industry Terms: Not Available to Industry
How to cite: AiP11456 - pAAV-AiE0077h-minBG-SYFP2-WPRE3-BGHpA (Alias: CN1456) was a gift from Allen Institute for Brain Science & Boaz Levi (Addgene plasmid # 230097 ; http://n2t.net/addgene:230097 ; RRID:Addgene_230097)
